Addgene plasmid #85187: pFLAG-CMV2-Hsp27-S78D/S82D
Purpose: Hsp27 expression plasmid
Depositing lab: Ugo Moens. Depositing organization: University of Tromso.
Backbone
  Vector backbone: pFLAG-CMV-2
  Vector type: Mammalian Expression
Growth in bacteria
  Bacterial resistance: Ampicillin, 100 μg/mL
  Growth temperature: 37°C
  Growth strain: DH5alpha
  Copy number: High Copy
Gene/Insert
  Gene/Insert name: Hsp27
  Species: H. sapiens (human)
  Mutation: S78D/S82D, phosphomimicking mutation
  Entrez Gene: HSPB1 (a.k.a. CMT2F, HEL-S-102, HMN2B, HMND3, HS.76067, HSP27, HSP28, Hsp25, SRP27)
  Promoter: CMV
  Tag / fusion protein: Flag (N terminal on backbone)
  Cloning method: Unknown
  Sequencing primers: 5′ CMV-F; 3′ hGH-pA-R
Terms and licenses: Academic/Nonprofit Terms; Industry Terms: Not Available to Industry
Depositor comments: The pFLAG-CMV2-Hsp27 wild-type plasmid was obtained from Dr. Park and is described by Park KJ, Gaynor RB, Kwak YT. J Biol Chem 2003; 278:35272-35278. PMID:12829720
How to cite: pFLAG-CMV2-Hsp27-S78D/S82D was a gift from Ugo Moens (Addgene plasmid # 85187 ; http://n2t.net/addgene:85187 ; RRID:Addgene_85187)
