[The description below was written by a language model from this plasmid's Addgene catalogue record and the feature table of its GenBank file.]
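Description:
pFLAG-CMV2-Hsp27-S78D/S82D is a 5.3 kb mammalian expression plasmid built on the pFLAG-CMV-2 backbone and carrying human Hsp27 (HSPB1), a small heat shock protein. It is maintained in E. coli as a high-copy plasmid through a ColE1/pUC-type origin and selected with ampicillin via the beta-lactamase gene. An f1 phage origin is also present, which allows single-stranded DNA production. No mammalian drug-selection marker is annotated, so the plasmid is suited to transient rather than selected stable expression. The SV40 enhancer/early promoter region includes the SV40 origin, which can support episomal replication in cells that supply large T antigen.

The expression cassette consists of the human cytomegalovirus immediate early enhancer and promoter, followed by a backbone-encoded FLAG epitope with an enterokinase cleavage site, and then the human growth hormone polyadenylation signal. The Hsp27 coding sequence itself is not annotated in the feature table. It presumably occupies the unannotated interval between the FLAG tag and the poly(A) signal, giving an N-terminally FLAG-tagged protein. The insert carries serine-to-aspartate substitutions at positions 78 and 82, which the record describes as phosphomimicking mutations. The acidic residues are meant to imitate constitutive phosphorylation at those sites. According to the depositor, the construct derives from a previously described wild-type pFLAG-CMV2-Hsp27 plasmid.

The stated purpose is simply Hsp27 expression. A plasmid of this design lets the phosphomimetic protein be expressed in mammalian cells and detected or immunoprecipitated through the FLAG tag, typically for comparison with wild-type Hsp27. Remnants of the lac promoter/operator region, a T7 promoter and M13 primer sites in the backbone serve mainly as sequencing landmarks.
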