LOCUS       Exported 5317 bp ds-DNA circular SYN 13-MAY-2021
DEFINITION  Hsp27 expression plasmid.
ACCESSION   .
VERSION     .
KEYWORDS    pFLAG-CMV2-Hsp27-S78D/S82D
SOURCE      synthetic DNA construct
  ORGANISM  synthetic DNA construct
REFERENCE   1 (bases 1 to 5317)
  TITLE     Moens lab Hsp27 plasmids
REFERENCE   2 (bases 1 to 5317)
  AUTHORS   .
  TITLE     Direct Submission
  JOURNAL   Exported May 13, 2021 from SnapGene Server 1.1.58
            http://www.snapgene.com
FEATURES             Location/Qualifiers
     source          1..5317
                     /organism="synthetic DNA construct"
                     /mol_type="other DNA"
     primer_bind     45..67
                     /label=M13/pUC Forward
                     /note="In lacZ gene"
     primer_bind     59..76
                     /label=M13 Forward
                     /note="In lacZ gene. Also called M13-F20 or M13 (-21)
                     Forward"
     primer_bind     60..76
                     /label=M13 fwd
                     /note="common sequencing primer, one of multiple similar
                     variants"
     enhancer        237..616
                     /label=CMV enhancer
                     /note="human cytomegalovirus immediate early enhancer"
     promoter        617..820
                     /label=CMV promoter
                     /note="human cytomegalovirus (CMV) immediate early
                     promoter"
     primer_bind     771..791
                     /label=CMV-F
                     /note="Human CMV immediate early promoter, forward primer"
     CDS             854..877
                     /codon_start=1
                     /product="FLAG(R) epitope tag, followed by an enterokinase
                     cleavage site"
                     /label=FLAG
                     /translation="DYKDDDDK"
     polyA_signal    1577..2199
                     /label=hGH poly(A) signal
                     /note="human growth hormone polyadenylation signal"
     primer_bind     complement(1776..1795)
                     /label=hGH-PA-R
                     /note="Human growth hormone terminator, reverse primer"
     primer_bind     complement(2223..2243)
                     /label=pBABE 3'
                     /note="SV40 enhancer, reverse primer for pBABE vectors"
     promoter        2228..2557
                     /label=SV40 promoter
                     /note="SV40 enhancer and early promoter"
     rep_origin      2408..2543
                     /label=SV40 ori
                     /note="SV40 origin of replication"
     primer_bind     2470..2489
                     /label=SV40pro-F
                     /note="SV40 promoter/origin, forward primer"
     primer_bind     complement(2595..2614)
                     /label=T7
                     /note="T7 promoter, forward primer"
     promoter        complement(2596..2614)
                     /label=T7 promoter
                     /note="promoter for bacteriophage T7 RNA polymerase"
     primer_bind     complement(2628..2644)
                     /label=M13 rev
                     /note="common sequencing primer, one of multiple similar
                     variants"
     primer_bind     complement(2628..2644)
                     /label=M13 Reverse
                     /note="In lacZ gene. Also called M13-rev"
     primer_bind     complement(2641..2663)
                     /label=M13/pUC Reverse
                     /note="In lacZ gene"
     protein_bind    2652..2668
                     /label=lac operator
                     /bound_moiety="lac repressor encoded by lacI"
                     /note="The lac repressor binds to the lac operator to
                     inhibit transcription in E. coli. This inhibition can be
                     relieved by adding lactose or
                     isopropyl-beta-D-thiogalactopyranoside (IPTG)."
     promoter        complement(2676..2706)
                     /label=lac promoter
                     /note="promoter for the E. coli lac operon"
     protein_bind    2721..2742
                     /label=CAP binding site
                     /bound_moiety="E. coli catabolite activator protein"
                     /note="CAP binding activates transcription in the presence
                     of cAMP."
     primer_bind     complement(2859..2876)
                     /label=L4440
                     /note="L4440 vector, forward primer"
     rep_origin      complement(3030..3618)
                     /direction=LEFT
                     /label=ori
                     /note="high-copy-number ColE1/pMB1/pBR322/pUC origin of
                     replication"
     primer_bind     complement(3110..3129)
                     /label=pBR322ori-F
                     /note="pBR322 origin, forward primer"
     CDS             complement(3789..4649)
                     /codon_start=1
                     /gene="bla"
                     /product="beta-lactamase"
                     /label=AmpR
                     /note="confers resistance to ampicillin, carbenicillin, and
                     related antibiotics"
                     /translation="MSIQHFRVALIPFFAAFCLPVFAHPETLVKVKDAEDQLGARVGYI
                     ELDLNSGKILESFRPEERFPMMSTFKVLLCGAVLSRIDAGQEQLGRRIHYSQNDLVEYS
                     PVTEKHLTDGMTVRELCSAAITMSDNTAANLLLTTIGGPKELTAFLHNMGDHVTRLDRW
                     EPELNEAIPNDERDTTMPVAMATTLRKLLTGELLTLASRQQLIDWMEADKVAGPLLRSA
                     LPAGWFIADKSGAGERGSRGIIAALGPDGKPSRIVVIYTTGSQATMDERNRQIAEIGAS
                     LIKHW"
     primer_bind     4412..4431
                     /label=Amp-R
                     /note="Ampicillin resistance gene, reverse primer"
     promoter        complement(4650..4754)
                     /gene="bla"
                     /label=AmpR promoter
     rep_origin      4781..5236
                     /direction=RIGHT
                     /label=f1 ori
                     /note="f1 bacteriophage origin of replication; arrow
                     indicates direction of (+) strand synthesis"
     primer_bind     complement(4868..4887)
                     /label=F1ori-R
                     /note="F1 origin, reverse primer"
     primer_bind     5078..5099
                     /label=F1ori-F
                     /note="F1 origin, forward primer"
ORIGIN
        1 gggatgtgct gcaaggcgat taagttgggt aacgccaggg ttttcccagt cacgacgttg
       61 taaaacgacg gccagtgcca agctgatcta tacattgaat caatattggc aattagccat
      121 attagtcatt ggttatatag cataaatcaa tattggctat tggccattgc atacgttgta
      181 tctatatcat aatatgtaca tttatattgg ctcatgtcca atatgaccgc catgttgaca
      241 ttgattattg actagttatt aatagtaatc aattacgggg tcattagttc atagcccata
      301 tatggagttc cgcgttacat aacttacggt aaatggcccg cctggctgac cgcccaacga
      361 cccccgccca ttgacgtcaa taatgacgta tgttcccata gtaacgccaa tagggacttt
      421 ccattgacgt caatgggtgg agtatttacg gtaaactgcc cacttggcag tacatcaagt
      481 gtatcatatg ccaagtccgc cccctattga cgtcaatgac ggtaaatggc ccgcctggca
      541 ttatgcccag tacatgacct tacgggactt tcctacttgg cagtacatct acgtattagt
      601 catcgctatt accatggtga tgcggttttg gcagtacacc aatgggcgtg gatagcggtt
      661 tgactcacgg ggatttccaa gtctccaccc cattgacgtc aatgggagtt tgttttggta
      721 ccaaaatcaa cgggactttc caaaatgtcg taataacccc gccccgttga cgcaaatggg
      781 cggtaggcgt gtacggtggg aggtctatat aagcagagct cgtttagtga accgtcagaa
      841 ttgatctacc atggactaca aagacgatga cgacaagctt gcggccgcga attcatcgat
      901 agatctgata tcggtaccag tcgactctag aggatccagc atgaccgagc gccgcgtccc
      961 cttctcgctc ctgcggggcc ccagctggga ccccttccgc gactggtacc cgcatagccg
     1021 cctcttcgac caggccttcg ggctgccccg gctgccggag gagtggtcgc agtggttagg
     1081 cggcagcagc tggccaggct acgtgcgccc cctgcccccc gccgccatcg agagccccgc
     1141 agtggccgcg cccgcctaca gccgcgcgct cgatcggcaa ctcgatagcn nnnnnnnnnn
     1201 nnnnnnnnnn nnnnnnnnnn nnnnnnnnnn nnnnnnnnnn nnnnnnnnnn nnnnnnnnnn
     1261 nnnnnnnnnn nnnnnnnnnn nnnnnnnnnn nnnnnnnnnn nnnnnnnnnn nnnnnnnnnn
     1321 nnnnnnnnnn nnnnnnnnnn nnnnnnnnnn nnnnnnnnnn nnnnnnnnnn nnnnnnnnnn
     1381 nnnnnnnnnn nnnnnnnnnn nnnnnnnnnn nnnnnnnnnn nnnnnnnnnn nnnnnnnnnn
     1441 nnnnnnnnnn nnnctagcca cgcagtccaa cgagatcacc atcccagtca ccttcgagtc
     1501 gcgggcccag cttgggggcc cagaagctgc aaaatccgat gagactgccg ccaagtaaag
     1561 ccttagcccg gatcccgggt ggcatccctg tgacccctcc ccagtgcctc tcctggccct
     1621 ggaagttgcc actccagtgc ccaccagcct tgtcctaata aaattaagtt gcatcatttt
     1681 gtctgactag gtgtccttct ataatattat ggggtggagg ggggtggtat ggagcaaggg
     1741 gcaagttggg aagacaacct gtagggcctg cggggtctat tgggaaccaa gctggagtgc
     1801 agtggcacaa tcttggctca ctgcaatctc cgcctcctgg gttcaagcga ttctcctgcc
     1861 tcagcctccc gagttgttgg gattccaggc atgcatgacc aggctcagct aatttttgtt
     1921 tttttggtag agacggggtt tcaccatatt ggccaggctg gtctccaact cctaatctca
     1981 ggtgatctac ccaccttggc ctcccaaatt gctgggatta caggcgtgaa ccactgctcc
     2041 cttccctgtc cttctgattt taaaataact ataccagcag gaggacgtcc agacacagca
     2101 taggctacct ggccatgccc aaccggtggg acatttgagt tgcttgcttg gcactgtcct
     2161 ctcatgcgtt gggtccactc agtagatgcc tgttgaattg ggtacgcggc cagcttggct
     2221 gtggaatgtg tgtcagttag ggtgtggaaa gtccccaggc tccccagcag gcagaagtat
     2281 gcaaagcatg catctcaatt agtcagcaac caggtgtgga aagtccccag gctccccagc
     2341 aggcagaagt atgcaaagca tgcatctcaa ttagtcagca accatagtcc cgcccctaac
     2401 tccgcccatc ccgcccctaa ctccgcccag ttccgcccat tctccgcccc atggctgact
     2461 aatttttttt atttatgcag aggccgaggc cgcctcggcc tctgagctat tccagaagta
     2521 gtgaggaggc ttttttggag gcctaggctt ttgcaaaaag ctcctcgagg aactgaaaaa
     2581 ccagaaagtt aattccctat agtgagtcgt attaaattcg taatcatgtc atagctgttt
     2641 cctgtgtgaa attgttatcc gctcacaatt ccacacaaca tacgagccgg aagcataaag
     2701 tgtaaagcct ggggtgccta atgagtgagc taactcacat taattgcgtt gcgctcactg
     2761 cccgctttcc agtcgggaaa cctgtcgtgc cagctgcatt aatgaatcgg ccaacgcgcg
     2821 gggagaggcg gtttgcgtat tgggcgctct tccgcttcct cgctcactga ctcgctgcgc
     2881 tcggtcgttc ggctgcggcg agcggtatca gctcactcaa aggcggtaat acggttatcc
     2941 acagaatcag gggataacgc aggaaagaac atgtgagcaa aaggccagca aaaggccagg
     3001 aaccgtaaaa aggccgcgtt gctggcgttt ttccataggc tccgcccccc tgacgagcat
     3061 cacaaaaatc gacgctcaag tcagaggtgg cgaaacccga caggactata aagataccag
     3121 gcgtttcccc ctggaagctc cctcgtgcgc tctcctgttc cgaccctgcc gcttaccgga
     3181 tacctgtccg cctttctccc ttcgggaagc gtggcgcttt ctcatagctc acgctgtagg
     3241 tatctcagtt cggtgtaggt cgttcgctcc aagctgggct gtgtgcacga accccccgtt
     3301 cagcccgacc gctgcgcctt atccggtaac tatcgtcttg agtccaaccc ggtaagacac
     3361 gacttatcgc cactggcagc agccactggt aacaggatta gcagagcgag gtatgtaggc
     3421 ggtgctacag agttcttgaa gtggtggcct aactacggct acactagaag aacagtattt
     3481 ggtatctgcg ctctgctgaa gccagttacc ttcggaaaaa gagttggtag ctcttgatcc
     3541 ggcaaacaaa ccaccgctgg tagcggtggt ttttttgttt gcaagcagca gattacgcgc
     3601 agaaaaaaag gatctcaaga agatcctttg atcttttcta cggggtctga cgctcagtgg
     3661 aacgaaaact cacgttaagg gattttggtc atgagattat caaaaaggat cttcacctag
     3721 atccttttaa attaaaaatg aagttttaaa tcaatctaaa gtatatatga gtaaacttgg
     3781 tctgacagtt accaatgctt aatcagtgag gcacctatct cagcgatctg tctatttcgt
     3841 tcatccatag ttgcctgact ccccgtcgtg tagataacta cgatacggga gggcttacca
     3901 tctggcccca gtgctgcaat gataccgcga gacccacgct caccggctcc agatttatca
     3961 gcaataaacc agccagccgg aagggccgag cgcagaagtg gtcctgcaac tttatccgcc
     4021 tccatccagt ctattaattg ttgccgggaa gctagagtaa gtagttcgcc agttaatagt
     4081 ttgcgcaacg ttgttgccat tgctacaggc atcgtggtgt cacgctcgtc gtttggtatg
     4141 gcttcattca gctccggttc ccaacgatca aggcgagtta catgatcccc catgttgtgc
     4201 aaaaaagcgg ttagctcctt cggtcctccg atcgttgtca gaagtaagtt ggccgcagtg
     4261 ttatcactca tggttatggc agcactgcat aattctctta ctgtcatgcc atccgtaaga
     4321 tgcttttctg tgactggtga gtactcaacc aagtcattct gagaatagtg tatgcggcga
     4381 ccgagttgct cttgcccggc gtcaatacgg gataataccg cgccacatag cagaacttta
     4441 aaagtgctca tcattggaaa acgttcttcg gggcgaaaac tctcaaggat cttaccgctg
     4501 ttgagatcca gttcgatgta acccactcgt gcacccaact gatcttcagc atcttttact
     4561 ttcaccagcg tttctgggtg agcaaaaaca ggaaggcaaa atgccgcaaa aaagggaata
     4621 agggcgacac ggaaatgttg aatactcata ctcttccttt ttcaatatta ttgaagcatt
     4681 tatcagggtt attgtctcat gagcggatac atatttgaat gtatttagaa aaataaacaa
     4741 ataggggttc cgcgcacatt tccccgaaaa gtgccacctg nnnnnnnnnn nnnnnnnnnn
     4801 nnnnnnnnnn nnnnnnnnnn nnnnnnnnnn nnnnnnnnnn nnnnnnnnnn nnnnnnnnnn
     4861 nnnnnnnnnn nnnnnnnnnn nnnnnnnnnn nnnnnnnnnn nnnncnnnnn nnnnnnnnnn
     4921 nnnnnnnnnn nnnnnnnnnn nnnnnnnnnn nnnnnnnnnn nnnnnnnnnn nnnnnnnnnn
     4981 nnnnnnnnnn nnnnnnannn nnnnnnnnnn nnnnnnnnnn nnnnnnnnnn nnnnnnnnnn
     5041 nnnnnncctt tgacgttgga gtccacgttc tttaatagtg gactcttgtt ccaaactgga
     5101 acaacactca accctatctc ggtctattct tttgatttat aagggatttt gccgatttcg
     5161 gcctattggt taaaaaatga gctgatttaa caaaaattta acgcgaattt taacaaaata
     5221 ttaacgctta caatttccat tcgccattca ggctgcgcaa ctgttgggaa gggcgatcgg
     5281 tgcgggcctc ttcgctatta cgccagctgg cgaaagg
//
